>Addgene plasmid #182193 | pBac{3Xtin-eGFP,w+,attB} | addgene full sequence | sequence record 357767 | Addgene NGS Result
TGTTTATTTATTTATTAAAAAAAAACAAAAACTCAAAATTTCTTCTATAAAGTAACAAAACTTTTAAACA
TTCTCTCTTTTACAAAAATAAACTTATTTTGTACTTTAAAAACAGTCATGTTGTATTATAAAATAAGTAA
TTAGCTTAACTTATACATAATAGAAACAAATTATACTTATTAGTCAGTCAGAAACAACTTTGGCACATAT
CAATATTATGCTCTCGACAAATAACTTTTTTGCATTTTTTGCACGATGCATTTGCCTTTCGCCTTATTTT
AGAGGGGCAGTAAGTACAGTAAGTACGTTTTTTCATTACTGGCTCTTCAGTACTGTCATCCGATGTACCA
GGCACTTCATTTGGCAAAATATTAGAGATATTATCGCGCAAATATCTCTTCAAAGTAGGAGCTTCTAAAC
GCTTACGCATAAACGATGACGTCAGGCTCATGTAAAGGTTTCTCATAAATTTTTTGCGACTTTGAACCTT
TTCTCCCTTGCTACTGACATTATGGCTGTATATAATAAAAGAATTTATGCAGGCAATGTTTATCATTCCG
TACAATAATGCCATAGGCCACCTATTCGTCTTCCTACTGCAGGTCATCACAGAACACATTTGGTCTAGCG
TGTCCACTCCGCCTTTAGTTTGATTATAATACATAACCATTTGCGGTTTACCGGTACTTTCGTTGATAGA
AGCATCCTCATCACAAGATGATAATAAGTATACCATCTTAGCTGGCTTCGGTTTATATGAGACGAGAGTA
AGGGGTCCGTCAAAACAAAACATCGATGTTCCCACTGGCCTGGAGCGACTGTTTTTCAGTACTTCCGGTA
TCTCGCGTTTGTTTGATCGCACGGTTCCCACGATGTAGGTCACGGTCTCGAAGCCGCGGTGCGGGTGCCA
GGGCGTGCCCTTGGGCTCCCCGGGCGCGTACTCCACCTCACCCATCTGGTCCATCATGATGAACGGGTCG
AGGTGGCGGTAGTTGATCCCGGCGAACGCGCGGCGCACCGGGAAGCCCTCGCCCTCGAAACCGCTGGGCG
CGGTGGTCACGGTGAGCACGGGACGTGCGACGGCGTCGGCGGGTGCGGATACGCGGGGCAGCGTCAGCGG
GTTCTCGACGGTCACGGCGGGCATGTCGACAAGCCGAACATATGGGCGCGCCTAGTATGTATGTAAGTTA
ATAAAACCCATTTTTGCGGAAAGTAGATAAAAAAAACATTTTTTTTTTTTACTGCACTGGATATCATTGA
ACTTATCTGATCAGTTTTAAATTTACTTCGATCCAAGGGTATTTGATGTACCAGGTTCTTTCGATTACCT
CTCACTCAAAATGACATTCCACTCAAAGTCAGCGCTGTTTGCCTCCTTCTCTGTCCACAGAAATATCGCC
GTCTCTTTCGCCGCTGCGTCCGCTATCTCTTTCGCCACCGTTTGTAGCGTTACGTAGCGTCAATGTCCGC
CTTCAGTTGCATTTTGTCAGCGGTTTCGTGACGAAGCTCCAAGCGGTTTACGCCATCAATTAAACACAAA
GTGCTGTGCCAAAACTCCTCTCGCTTCTTATTTTTGTTTGTTTTTTGAGTGATTGGGGTGGTGATTGGTT
TTGGGTGGGTAAGCAGGGGAAAGTGTGAAAAATCCCGGCAATGGGCCAAGAGGATCAGGAGCTATTAATT
CGCGGAGGCAGCAAACACCCATCTGCCGAGCATCTGAACAATGTGAGTAGTACATGTGCATACATCTTAA
GTTCACTTGATCTATAGGAACTGCGATTGCAACATCAAATTGTCTGCGGCGTGAGAACTGCGACCCACAA
AAATCCCAAACCGCAATTGCACAAACAAATAGTGACACGAAACAGATTATTCTGGTAGCTGTTCTCGCTA
TATAAGACAATTTTTGAGATCATATCATGATCAAGACATCTAAAGGCATTCATTTTCGACTATATTCTTT
TTTACAAAAAATATAACAACCAGATATTTTAAGCTGATCCTAGATGCACAAAAAATAAATAAAAGTATAA
ACCTACTTCGTAGGATACTTCGGGGTACTTTTTGTTCGGGGTTAGATGAGCATAACGCTTGTAGTTGATA
TTTGAGATCCCCTATCATTGCAGGGTGACAGCGGAGCGGCTTCGCAGAGCTGCATTAACCAGGGCTTCGG
GCAGGCCAAAAACTACGGCACGCTCCGGCCACCCAGTCCGCCGGAGGACTCCGGTTCAGGGAGCGGCCAA
CTAGCCGAGAACCTCACCTATGCCTGGCACAATATGGACATCTTTGGGGCGGTCAATCAGCCGGGCTCCG
GATGGCGGCAGCTGGTCAACCGGACACGCGGACTATTCTGCAACGAGCGACACATACCGGCGCCCAGGAA
ACATTTGCTCAAGAACGGTGAGTTTCTATTCGCAGTCGGCTGATCTGTGTGAAATCTTAATAAAGGGTCC
AATTACCAATTTGAAACTCAGTTTGCGGCGTGGCCTATCCGGGCGAACTTTTGGCCGTGATGGGCAGTTC
CGGTGCCGGAAAGACGACCCTGCTGAATGCCCTTGCCTTTCGATCGCCGCAGGGCATCCAAGTATCGCCA
TCCGGGATGCGACTGCTCAATGGCCAACCTGTGGACGCCAAGGAGATGCAGGCCAGGTGCGCCTATGTCC
AGCAGGATGACCTCTTTATCGGCTCCCTAACGGCCAGGGAACACCTGATTTTCCAAGCCATGGTGCGGAT
GCCACGACATCTGACCTATCGGCAGCGAGTGGCCCGCGTGGATCAGGTGATCCAGGAGCTTTCGCTCAGC
AAATGTCAGCACACGATCATCGGTGTGCCCGGCAGGGTGAAAGGTCTGTCCGGCGGAGAAAGGAAGCGTC
TGGCATTCGCCTCCGAGGCTCTAACCGATCCGCCGCTTCTGATCTGCGATGAGCCCACCTCCGGACTGGA
CTCCTTTACCGCCCACAGCGTCGTCCAGGTGCTGAAGAAGCTGTCGCAGAAGGGCAAGACCGTCATCCTG
ACCATTCATCAGCCGTCTTCCGAGCTGTTTGAGCTCTTTGACAAGATCCTTCTGATGGCCGAGGGCAGGG
TAGCTTTCTTGGGCACTCCCAGCGAAGCCGTCGACTTCTTTTCCTAGTGAGTTCGATGTGTTTATTAAGG
GTATCTAGTATTACATAACATCTCAACTCCTATCCAGCGTGGGTGCCCAGTGTCCTACCAACTACAATCC
GGCGGACTTTTACGTACAGGTGTTGGCCGTTGTGCCCGGACGGGAGATCGAGTCCCGTGATCGGATCGCC
AAGATATGCGACAATTTTGCCATTAGCAAAGTAGCCCGGGATATGGAGCAGTTGTTGGCCACCAAAAATC
TGGAGAAGCCACTGGAGCAGCCGGAGAATGGGTACACCTACAAGGCCACCTGGTTCATGCAGTTCCGGGC
GGTCCTGTGGCGATCCTGGCTGTCGGTGCTCAAGGAACCACTCCTCGTAAAAGTGCGACTTATTCAGACA
ACGGTGAGTGGTTCCAGTGGAAACAAATGATATAACGCTTACAATTCTTGGAAACAAATTCGCTAGATTT
TAGATAGAATTGCCTGATTCCACACCCTTCTTAGTTTTTTTCAATGAGATGTATAGTTTATAGTTTTGCA
GAAGATAAATAAATTTCATTTAACTCGCGAATATTAATGAGATGCGAGTAACATTTTAATTTGCAGATGG
TTGCCATCTTGATTGGCCTCATCTTTTTGGGCCAACAACTCACGCAAGTGGGTGTGATGAATATCAACGG
AGCCATCTTCCTCTTCCTGACCAACATGACCTTTCAAAACGTCTTTGCCACGATAAATGTAAGTCATGTT
TAGAATACATTTGCATTTCAATAATTTACTAACTTTCTAATGAATCGATTCGATTTAGGTGTTCACCTCA
GAGCTGCCAGTTTTTATGAGGGAGGCCCGAAGTCGACTTTATCGCTGTGACACATACTTTCTGGGCAAAA
CGATTGCCGAATTGCCGCTTTTTCTCACAGTGCCACTGGTCTTCACGGCGATTGCCTATCCGATGATCGG
ACTGCGGGCCGGAGTGCTGCACTTCTTCAACTGCCTGGCGCTGGTCACTCTGGTGGCCAATGTGTCAACG
TCCTTCGGATATCTAATATCCTGCGCCAGCTCCTCGACCTCGATGGCGCTGTCTGTGGGTCCGCCGGTTA
TCATACCATTCCTGCTCTTTGGCGGCTTCTTCTTGAACTCGGGCTCGGTGCCAGTATACCTCAAATGGTT
GTCGTACCTCTCATGGTTCCGTTACGCCAACGAGGGTCTGCTGATTAACCAATGGGCGGACGTGGAGCCG
GGCGAAATTAGCTGCACATCGTCGAACACCACGTGCCCCAGTTCGGGCAAGGTCATCCTGGAGACGCTTA
ACTTCTCCGCCGCCGATCTGCCGCTGGACTACGTGGGTCTGGCCATTCTCATCGTGAGCTTCCGGGTGCT
CGCATATCTGGCTCTAAGACTTCGGGCCCGACGCAAGGAGTAGCCGACATATATCCGAAATAACTGCTTG
TTTTTTTTTTTTACCATTATTACCATCGTGTTTACTGTTTATTGCCCCCTCAAAAAGCTAATGTAATTAT
ATTTGTGCCAATAAAAACAAGATATGACCTATAGAATACAAGTATTTCCCCTTCGAACATCCCCACAAGT
AGACTTTGGATTTGTCTTCTAACCAAAAGACTTACACACCTGCATACCTTACATCAAAAACTCGTTTATC
GCTACATAAAACACCGGGATATATTTTTTATATACATACTTTTCAAATCGCGCGCCCTCTTCATAATTCA
CCTCCACCACACCACGTTTCGTAGTTGCTCTTTCGCTGTCTCCCACCCGCTCTCCGCAACACATTCACCT
TTTGTTCGACGACCTTGGAGCGACTGTCGTTAGTTCCGCGCGATTCGGTTCGCTCAAATGGTTCCGAGTG
GTTCATTTCGTCTCAATAGAAATTAGTAATAAATATTTGTATGTACAATTTATTTGCTCCAATATATTTG
TATATATTTCCCTCACAGCTATATTTATTCTAATTTAATATTATGACTTTTTAAGGTAATTTTTTGTGAC
CTGTTCGGAGTGATTAGCGTTACAATTTGAACTGAAAGTGACATCCAGTGTTTGTTCCTTGTGTAGATGC
ATCTCAAAAAAATGGTGGGCATAATAGTGTTGTTTATATATATCAAAAATAACAACTATAATAATAAGAA
TACATTTAATTTAGAAAATGCTTGGATTTCACTGGAACTAGGGCGCGCCTCCGGAACATAATGGTGCAGG
GCGCTGACTTCCGCGTTTCCAGACTTTACGAAACACGGAAACCGAAGACCATTCATGTTGTTGCTCAGGT
CGCAGACGTTTTGCAGCAGCAGTCGCTTCACGTTCGCTCGCGTATCGGTGATTCATTCTGCTAACCAGTA
AGGCAACCCCGCCAGCCTAGCCGGGTCCTCAACGACAGGAGCACGATCATGCGCACCCGTGGCCAGGGCC
GCACATATGCAATGGTTAATTCGAGCTCGCCCGGGGCTCTCAAGTGTGCACTCAAGTGTGCTCTCAAGTG
TGATCCAAGCTTATCGATTTCGAACCCTCGACCGCCGGAGTATAAATAGAGGCGCTTCGTCTACGGAGCG
ACAATTCAATTCAAACAAGCAAAGTGAACACGTCGCTAAGCGAAAGCTAAGCAAATAAACAAGCGCAGCT
GAACAAGCTAAACAATCTGCAGTAAAGTGCAAGTTAAAGTGAATCAATTAAAAGTAACCAGCAACCAAGT
AAATCAACTGCAACTACTGAAATCTGCCAAGAAGTAATTATTGAATACAAGAAGAGAACTCTGAATAGAT
CTAAAAGGTAGGTTCAACCACTGATGCCTAGGCACACCGAAACGACTAACCCTAATTCTTATCCTTTACT
TCAGGCGGCCGCGGCTCGAGGGTACCAATCAAACATGTCCAAAGGTGAAGAACTGTTTACCGGAGTAGTC
CCGATATTGGTTGAACTCGACGGCGATGTCAACGGTCATAAATTCAGTGTGTCCGGCGAGGGTGAGGGCG
ACGCCACATACGGTAAGCTGACGTTGAAGTTCATATGCACCACGGGCAAGCTGCCCGTGCCATGGCCGAC
GTTGGTCACGACGCTGACGTATGGTGTCCAGTGTTTCAGCCGTTACCCCGATCATATGAAGCAGCATGAC
TTTTTCAAGTCGGCGATGCCGGAGGGATACGTTCAAGAGAGGACCATTTTCTTCAAGGATGACGGCAACT
ATAAGACGCGAGCGGAGGTGAAATTTGAAGGCGACACACTCGTTAACCGTATTGAGTTGAAGGGCATTGA
TTTTAAGGAGGATGGCAACATTCTGGGCCATAAGTTGGAATACAACTACAACTCGCATAATGTGTATATA
ATGGCAGATAAGCAGAAAAACGGAATAAAGGTTAACTTCAAGATTCGCCACAACATAGAGGACGGTTCCG
TGCAACTTGCAGATCATTACCAACAGAACACACCCATTGGAGATGGCCCAGTTCTCTTGCCAGACAATCA
CTACCTTTCCACACAGTCCGCGTTGAGCAAGGACCCCAATGAAAAGCGGGACCACATGGTGTTGCTGGAG
TTTGTGACCGCAGCTGGTATTACACACGGCATGGATGAGCTCTACAAGTAATCTAGAGGATCTTTGTGAA
GGAACCTTACTTCTGTGGTGTGACATAATTGGACAAACTACCTACAGAGATTTAAAGCTCTAAGGTAAAT
ATAAAATTTTTAAGTGTATAATGTGTTAAACTACTGATTCTAATTGTTTGTGTATTTTAGATTCCAACCT
ATGGAACTGATGAATGGGAGCAGTGGTGGAATGCCTTTAATGAGGAAAACCTGTTTTGCTCAGAAGAAAT
GCCATCTAGTGATGATGAGGCTACTGCTGACTCTCAACATTCTACTCCTCCAAAAAAGAAGAGAAAGGTA
GAAGACCCCAAGGACTTTCCTTCAGAATTGCTAAGTTTTTTGAGTCATGCTGTGTTTAGTAATAGAACTC
TTGCTTGCTTTGCTATTTACACCACAAAGGAAAAAGCTGCACTGCTATACAAGAAAATTATGGAAAAATA
TTTGATGTATAGTGCCTTGACTAGAGATCATAATCAGCCATACCACATTTGTAGAGGTTTTACTTGCTTT
AAAAAACCTCCCACACCTCCCCCTGAACCTGAAACATAAAATGAATGCAATTGTTGTTGTTAACTTGTTT
ATTGCAGCTTATAATGGTTACAAATAAAGCAATAGCATCACAAATTTCACAAATAAAGCATTTTTTTCAC
TGCATTCTAGTTGTGGTTTGTCCAAACTCATCAATGTATCTTATCATGTCTGGATCGATCTGGCCGGCGA
TATCTATAACAAGAAAATATATATATAATAAGTTATCACGTAAGTAGAACATGAAATAACAATATAATTA
TCGTATGAGTTAAATCTTAAAAGTCACGTAAAAGATAATCATGCGTCATTTTGACTCACGCGGTCGTTAT
AGTTCAAAATCAGTGACACTTACCGCATTGACAAGCACGCCTCACGGGAGCTCCAAGCGGCGACTGAGAT
GTCCTAAATGCACAGCGACGGATTCGCGCTATTTAGAAAGAGAGAGCAATATTTCAAGAATGCATGCGTC
AATTTTACGCAGACTATCTTTCTAGGGGCCGGCCGTTTAAACGAATTCTTGAAGACGAAAGGGCCTCGTG
ATACGCCTATTTTTATAGGTTAATGTCATGATAATAATGGTTTCTTAGACTCAGGTGGCACTTTTCGGGG
AAATGTGCGCGGAACCCCTATTTGTTTATTTTTCTAAATACATTCAAATATGTATCCGCTCATGAGACAA
TAACCCTGATAAATGCTTCAATAATATTGAAAAAGGAAGAGTATGAGTATTCAACATTTCCGTGTCGCCC
TTATTCCCTTTTTTGCGGCATTTTGCCTTCCTGTTTTTGCTCACCCAGAAACGCTGGTGAAAGTAAAAGA
TGCTGAAGATCAGTTGGGTGCACGAGTGGGTTACATCGAACTGGATCTCAACAGCGGTAAGATCCTTGAG
AGTTTTCGCCCCGAAGAACGTTTTCCAATGATGAGCACTTTTAAAGTTCTGCTATGTGGCGCGGTATTAT
CCCGTATTGACGCCGGGCAAGAGCAACTCGGTCGCCGCATACACTATTCTCAGAATGACTTGGTTGAGTA
CTCACCAGTCACAGAAAAGCATCTTACGGATGGCATGACAGTAAGAGAATTATGCAGTGCTGCCATAACC
ATGAGTGATAACACTGCGGCCAACTTACTTCTGACAACGATCGGAGGACCGAAGGAGCTAACCGCTTTTT
TGCACAACATGGGGGATCATGTAACTCGCCTTGATCGTTGGGAACCGGAGCTGAATGAAGCCATACCAAA
CGACGAGCGTGACACCACGATGCCTGTAGCAATGGCAACAACGTTGCGCAAACTATTAACTGGCGAACTA
CTTACTCTAGCTTCCCGGCAACAATTAATAGACTGGATGGAGGCGGATAAAGTTGCAGGACCACTTCTGC
GCTCGGCCCTTCCGGCTGGCTGGTTTATTGCTGATAAATCTGGAGCCGGTGAGCGTGGGTCTCGCGGTAT
CATTGCAGCACTGGGGCCAGATGGTAAGCCCTCCCGTATCGTAGTTATCTACACGACGGGGAGTCAGGCA
ACTATGGATGAACGAAATAGACAGATCGCTGAGATAGGTGCCTCACTGATTAAGCATTGGTAACTGTCAG
ACCAAGTTTACTCATATATACTTTAGATTGATTTAAAACTTCATTTTTAATTTAAAAGGATCTAGGTGAA
GATCCTTTTTGATAATCTCATGACCAAAATCCCTTAACGTGAGTTTTCGTTCCACTGAGCGTCAGACCCC
GTAGAAAAGATCAAAGGATCTTCTTGAGATCCTTTTTTTCTGCGCGTAATCTGCTGCTTGCAAACAAAAA
AACCACCGCTACCAGCGGTGGTTTGTTTGCCGGATCAAGAGCTACCAACTCTTTTTCCGAAGGTAACTGG
CTTCAGCAGAGCGCAGATACCAAATACTGTTCTTCTAGTGTAGCCGTAGTTAGGCCACCACTTCAAGAAC
TCTGTAGCACCGCCTACATACCTCGCTCTGCTAATCCTGTTACCAGTGGCTGCTGCCAGTGGCGATAAGT
CGTGTCTTACCGGGTTGGACTCAAGACGATAGTTACCGGATAAGGCGCAGCGGTCGGGCTGAACGGGGGG
TTCGTGCACACAGCCCAGCTTGGAGCGAACGACCTACACCGAACTGAGATACCTACAGCGTGAGCTATGA
GAAAGCGCCACGCTTCCCGAAGGGAGAAAGGCGGACAGGTATCCGGTAAGCGGCAGGGTCGGAACAGGAG
AGCGCACGAGGGAGCTTCCAGGGGGAAACGCCTGGTATCTTTATAGTCCTGTCGGGTTTCGCCACCTCTG
ACTTGAGCGTCGATTTTTGTGATGCTCGTCAGGGGGGCGGAGCCTATGGAAAAACGCCAGCAACGCGGCC
TTTTTACGGTTCCTGGCCTTTTGCTGGCCTTTTGCTCACATGTTACCGCCCTAGAAAGATAATCATATTG
TGACGTACGTTAAAGATAATCATGCGTAAAATTGACGCATGTGTTTTATCGGTCTGTATATCGAGGTTTA
TTTATTAATTTGAATAGATATTAAGTTTTATTATATTTACACTTACATACTAATAATAAATTCAACAAAC
AATTTATTTA
Features (pLannotate 1.2.2; 15 found; start..end, strand, type, name):
    887..956     +  protein_bind   attB: attB site for the φC31 integrase (Groth et al., 2000) phage φC31 integrase
   1172..5291    +  gene           mini-white: white; This modified version of the white gene lacks part of the first intron.
   5296..5451    +  CDS            YPB1_ECOLX (fragment): Protein predicted: Swiss-Prot protein existence level 4. From Escherichia coli.
   5635..5873    +  promoter       hsp70 promoter: Drosophila melanogaster hsp70Bb promoter
   5888..5954    +  intron         Mhc intron: modified Drosophila myosin heavy chain intron 16 (Pfeiffer et al., 2010)
   5985..6698    +  CDS            GFP (S65T): GFP (S65T) is a basic (constitutively fluorescent) green fluorescent protein published in 1995, derived from Aequorea victoria.
   6709..6783    +  CDS            small t antigen (fragment): SV40 (simian virus 40) small t antigen
   6785..6850    +  intron         small t intron: SV40 (simian virus 40) small t antigen intron
   6980..7000    +  CDS            SV40 NLS: nuclear localization signal of SV40 (simian virus 40) large T antigen
   7007..7141    +  CDS            LT_POVHA (fragment): Protein inferred from homology: Swiss-Prot protein existence level 3. Isoform large T antigen is a key early protein essential for both driving viral replication and inducing cellular transformation. Plays a role in viral genome replication by driving entry of quiescent cells into the cell cycle and by autoregulating the synthesis of viral early mRNA. Displays highly oncogenic activities by corrupting the host cellular checkpoint mechanisms that guard cell division and the transcription, replication, and repair of DNA. Participates in the modulation of cellular gene expression preceeding viral
   7166..7249    +  CDS            large T antigen (fragment): large T antigen from SV40 (simian virus 40)
   7272..7406    +  polyA_signal   SV40 poly(A) signal: SV40 polyadenylation signal
   7848..7952    +  promoter       AmpR promoter: bla
   7953..8813    +  CDS            AmpR: β-lactamase; bla; confers resistance to ampicillin, carbenicillin, and related antibiotics
   8984..9572    +  rep_origin     ori: high-copy-number ColE1/pMB1/pBR322/pUC origin of replication
