[The description below was written by a language model from this plasmid's Addgene catalogue record and pLannotate feature annotations shown in this document.]
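Description:
pBac{3Xtin-eGFP,w+,attB} is a 9.8 kb insect transgenesis plasmid built by Gibson assembly on a pBR322-type backbone. It is maintained in E. coli through a high-copy ColE1/pUC-family origin and selected with ampicillin via the β-lactamase gene and its native promoter. The "pBac" in the name suggests a piggyBac transposon vector, but the automated feature table does not annotate any piggyBac terminal repeats, so their presence and position cannot be confirmed from the record. It does show a φC31 attB site, the sequence that φC31 integrase recombines with a genomic attP landing site for site-specific insertion.

The payload consists of two fly markers. A mini-white gene, a shortened version of white lacking part of its first intron, gives an eye-colour marker for identifying transformants in a white mutant background. Downstream is the reporter cassette: a Drosophila hsp70Bb promoter, followed by a modified myosin heavy chain intron 16 of the kind used to boost expression, a green fluorescent protein coding sequence (annotated as GFP S65T, catalogued as EGFP), and an SV40 3' region containing the small t intron and polyadenylation signal. The small t, large T and NLS "CDS" fragments called in this region are most likely annotation by-products of that SV40 terminator segment rather than expressed proteins. According to the stated purpose, EGFP is driven by binding sites for the transcription factor Tinman, and the name indicates three copies. These sites are not annotated but would presumably sit upstream of the hsp70 promoter. The associated publication concerns transgenic tools for targeted chromosome rearrangements and balancer chromosome construction in non-melanogaster Drosophila species, which suggests the construct provides a visible fluorescent marker in that work.
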