Addgene plasmid #182193: pBac{3Xtin-eGFP,w+,attB}
Purpose: EGFP driven by tinman transcription factor binding sites
Depositing lab: David Stern. Depositing organization: HHMI, Janelia Research Campus. Publication: Transgenic tools for targeted chromosome rearrangements allow construction of balancer chromosomes in non-melanogaster Drosophila species. Stern DL. G3 (Bethesda). 2022 Feb 10. pii: 6526388. doi: 10.1093/g3journal/jkac030. PubMed 35143616.
Backbone
  Vector backbone: pBR322
  Vector type: Insect Expression
Growth in bacteria
  Bacterial resistance: Ampicillin, 100 μg/mL
  Growth temperature: 37°C
  Growth strain: DH5alpha
  Copy number: High Copy
Gene/Insert
  Gene/Insert name: EGFP
  Species: Other
  Cloning method: Gibson Cloning
Terms and licenses: Academic/Nonprofit Terms; Industry Terms: Not Available to Industry
Depositor comments: Please visit https://www.biorxiv.org/content/10.1101/2021.11.18.469106v1.full for bioRxiv preprint.
How to cite: pBac{3Xtin-eGFP,w+,attB} was a gift from David Stern (Addgene plasmid # 182193 ; http://n2t.net/addgene:182193 ; RRID:Addgene_182193)
